Addgene plasmid #159350: pET28a-TS2126 RnlA-Strep
Purpose: Express TS2126 RNA ligase with His6 tag and Strep tag at N and C terminal, respectively
Depositing lab: Takashi Ito. Depositing organization: Kyushu University. Publication: Short single-stranded DNAs with putative non-canonical structures comprise a new class of plasma cell-free DNA. Hisano O, Ito T, Miura F. BMC Biol. 2021 Oct 14;19(1):225. doi: 10.1186/s12915-021-01160-8. PubMed 34649537.
Backbone
  Vector backbone: pET28a
  Backbone manufacturer: Merck
  Backbone size w/o insert (bp): 5369
  Total vector size (bp): 6512
  Vector type: Bacterial Expression
Growth in bacteria
  Bacterial resistance: Kanamycin, 50 μg/mL
  Growth temperature: Room Temperature
  Growth strain: DH5alpha
  Growth instructions: Use T7Express cells in L broth for protein expression.
  Copy number: Low Copy
Gene/Insert
  Gene/Insert name: TS2126 RNA ligase
  Species: Synthetic; Thermus scotoductus bacteriophage TS2126
  Insert size (bp): 1320
  GenBank ID: CQ796353
  Promoter: T7
  Tag / fusion protein: His6 (N terminal on backbone); Strep (C terminal on insert)
  Cloning method: Restriction Enzyme; 5′ cloning site BamHI (not destroyed); 3′ cloning site EcoRI (not destroyed)
  Sequencing primers: 5′ CGATCCCGCGAAATTAATACGACT; 3′ GTTTAGAGGCCCCAAGGGGTTATGC
Terms and licenses: Academic/Nonprofit Terms; Industry Terms: Not Available to Industry
How to cite: pET28a-TS2126 RnlA-Strep was a gift from Takashi Ito (Addgene plasmid # 159350 ; http://n2t.net/addgene:159350 ; RRID:Addgene_159350)
