[The description below was written by a language model from this plasmid's Addgene catalogue record and pLannotate feature annotations shown in this document.]
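Description:
pET28a-TS2126 RnlA-Strep is a bacterial expression plasmid built on the pET28a backbone for producing the RNA ligase of Thermus scotoductus bacteriophage TS2126 in E. coli. The roughly 1.3 kb ligase coding sequence, listed as synthetic, was cloned between the BamHI and EcoRI sites, both of which are retained. It sits in frame with the vector's N-terminal leader, which supplies a His6 tag (picked up by the annotation software only as a short "capTEV" fragment), a thrombin cleavage site and the T7 gene 10 leader tag. A Strep tag is carried at the C terminus of the insert. The two tags at opposite ends allow sequential affinity purification that can enrich for full-length protein. Neither feature table annotates the ligase open reading frame or the Strep tag. They lie in the unannotated gap between the T7 tag and the T7 terminator region, and the small "SET1" hit just before the terminator is probably a spurious match to backbone sequence.

Transcription runs from a T7 promoter with an adjacent lac operator, followed by the gene 10 ribosome binding site and closed by the T7 terminator. The plasmid's own lacI gene supplies repressor, so expression needs a host that provides T7 RNA polymerase and is induced with IPTG. The plasmid is selected with kanamycin through the aph(3')-Ia gene. It replicates from a pBR322-type origin with the rop and bom elements, consistent with the low copy number recorded, and also carries an f1 origin. The depositor sequence and the repository's sequencing result give matching feature sets, differing by a few bases in length and in numbering start point. The associated work concerns short single-stranded cell-free DNA in plasma, but the record does not say how the enzyme was used there.
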