Features (pLannotate 1.2.2; 20 found; start..end, strand, type, name):
     12..467     +  rep_origin     f1 ori (sequence partly withheld): f1 bacteriophage origin of replication; arrow indicates direction of (+) strand synthesis
    494..551     +  promoter       AmpR promoter (fragment): bla
    560..1375    -  CDS            KanR: aminoglycoside phosphotransferase; aph(3')-Ia; confers resistance to kanamycin in bacteria or G418 (Geneticin®) in eukaryotes
   1497..2085    +  rep_origin     ori: high-copy-number ColE1/pMB1/pBR322/pUC origin of replication
   2271..2413    -  misc_feature   bom: basis of mobility region from pBR322
   2515..2706    -  CDS            rop: Rop protein, which maintains plasmids at low copy number; rop
   2723..3103    +  CDS            YPB1_ECOLX: Protein predicted: Swiss-Prot protein existence level 4. From Escherichia coli.
   3175..3466    -  CDS            TcR (fragment): tetracycline efflux protein; tet; confers resistance to tetracycline
   3481..3502    -  protein_bind   CAP binding site: CAP binding activates transcription in the presence of cAMP. E. coli catabolite activator protein
   3515..4597    -  CDS            lacI: lac repressor; lacI; The lac repressor binds to the lac operator to inhibit transcription in E. coli. This inhibition can be relieved by adding lactose or isopropyl-β-D-thiogalactopyranoside (IPTG).
   4598..4675    -  promoter       lacI promoter: lacI
   4683..4962    -  CDS            TcR (fragment): tetracycline efflux protein; tet; confers resistance to tetracycline
   4984..5002    +  promoter       T7 promoter: promoter for bacteriophage T7 RNA polymerase
   5003..5027    +  protein_bind   lac operator: The lac repressor binds to the lac operator to inhibit transcription in E. coli. This inhibition can be relieved by adding lactose or isopropyl-β-D-thiogalactopyranoside (IPTG). lac repressor encoded by lacI
   5042..5064    +  RBS            RBS: efficient ribosome binding site from bacteriophage T7 gene 10 (Olins and Rangwala, 1989)
   5083..5099    +  CDS            capTEV™ (fragment): composite tag for in vivo biotinylation, TEV protease cleavage, and 6xHis tagging
   5110..5127    +  CDS            thrombin site: thrombin recognition and cleavage site
   5131..5163    +  CDS            T7 tag (gene 10 leader): leader peptide from bacteriophage T7 gene 10 promotes efficient translation in E. coli
   6388..6432    +  CDS            SET1 (fragment): solubility-enhancement tag derived from T7 phage gene 10B
   6440..6487    +  terminator     T7 terminator: transcription terminator for bacteriophage T7 RNA polymerase
>Addgene plasmid #159350 | pET28a-TS2126 RnlA-Strep | depositor full sequence | sequence record 307884 | pET28a-TS2126 RnlA-Strep sequence 6512 bps
TGGCGAATGGG
[124 nt withheld, positions 12-135]
C
[91 nt withheld, positions 137-227]
A
[49 nt withheld, positions 229-277]
CCTTTGACGTTGGAGTCCACGTTCTTT
[37 nt withheld, positions 305-341]
ACCCTATCTCGGTCTATTCTTTTGATTTATAAGGGATTTTGCCGATTTCGGCCTATTGGTTAAAAAATGA
GCTGATTTAACAAAAATTTAACGCGAATTTTAACAAAATATTAACGTTTACAATTTCAGGTGGCACTTTT
CGGGGAAATGTGCGCGGAACCCCTATTTGTTTATTTTTCTAAATACATTCAAATATGTATCCGCTCATGA
ATTAATTCTTAGAAAAACTCATCGAGCATCAAATGAAACTGCAATTTATTCATATCAGGATTATCAATAC
CATATTTTTGAAAAAGCCGTTTCTGTAATGAAGGAGAAAACTCACCGAGGCAGTTCCATAGGATGGCAAG
ATCCTGGTATCGGTCTGCGATTCCGACTCGTCCAACATCAATACAACCTATTAATTTCCCCTCGTCAAAA
ATAAGGTTATCAAGTGAGAAATCACCATGAGTGACGACTGAATCCGGTGAGAATGGCAAAAGTTTATGCA
TTTCTTTCCAGACTTGTTCAACAGGCCAGCCATTACGCTCGTCATCAAAATCACTCGCATCAACCAAACC
GTTATTCATTCGTGATTGCGCCTGAGCGAGACGAAATACGCGATCGCTGTTAAAAGGACAATTACAAACA
GGAATCGAATGCAACCGGCGCAGGAACACTGCCAGCGCATCAACAATATTTTCACCTGAATCAGGATATT
CTTCTAATACCTGGAATGCTGTTTTCCCGGGGATCGCAGTGGTGAGTAACCATGCATCATCAGGAGTACG
GATAAAATGCTTGATGGTCGGAAGAGGCATAAATTCCGTCAGCCAGTTTAGTCTGACCATCTCATCTGTA
ACATCATTGGCAACGCTACCTTTGCCATGTTTCAGAAACAACTCTGGCGCATCGGGCTTCCCATACAATC
GATAGATTGTCGCACCTGATTGCCCGACATTATCGCGAGCCCATTTATACCCATATAAATCAGCATCCAT
GTTGGAATTTAATCGCGGCCTAGAGCAAGACGTTTCCCGTTGAATATGGCTCATAACACCCCTTGTATTA
CTGTTTATGTAAGCAGACAGTTTTATTGTTCATGACCAAAATCCCTTAACGTGAGTTTTCGTTCCACTGA
GCGTCAGACCCCGTAGAAAAGATCAAAGGATCTTCTTGAGATCCTTTTTTTCTGCGCGTAATCTGCTGCT
TGCAAACAAAAAAACCACCGCTACCAGCGGTGGTTTGTTTGCCGGATCAAGAGCTACCAACTCTTTTTCC
GAAGGTAACTGGCTTCAGCAGAGCGCAGATACCAAATACTGTCCTTCTAGTGTAGCCGTAGTTAGGCCAC
CACTTCAAGAACTCTGTAGCACCGCCTACATACCTCGCTCTGCTAATCCTGTTACCAGTGGCTGCTGCCA
GTGGCGATAAGTCGTGTCTTACCGGGTTGGACTCAAGACGATAGTTACCGGATAAGGCGCAGCGGTCGGG
CTGAACGGGGGGTTCGTGCACACAGCCCAGCTTGGAGCGAACGACCTACACCGAACTGAGATACCTACAG
CGTGAGCTATGAGAAAGCGCCACGCTTCCCGAAGGGAGAAAGGCGGACAGGTATCCGGTAAGCGGCAGGG
TCGGAACAGGAGAGCGCACGAGGGAGCTTCCAGGGGGAAACGCCTGGTATCTTTATAGTCCTGTCGGGTT
TCGCCACCTCTGACTTGAGCGTCGATTTTTGTGATGCTCGTCAGGGGGGCGGAGCCTATGGAAAAACGCC
AGCAACGCGGCCTTTTTACGGTTCCTGGCCTTTTGCTGGCCTTTTGCTCACATGTTCTTTCCTGCGTTAT
CCCCTGATTCTGTGGATAACCGTATTACCGCCTTTGAGTGAGCTGATACCGCTCGCCGCAGCCGAACGAC
CGAGCGCAGCGAGTCAGTGAGCGAGGAAGCGGAAGAGCGCCTGATGCGGTATTTTCTCCTTACGCATCTG
TGCGGTATTTCACACCGCATATATGGTGCACTCTCAGTACAATCTGCTCTGATGCCGCATAGTTAAGCCA
GTATACACTCCGCTATCGCTACGTGACTGGGTCATGGCTGCGCCCCGACACCCGCCAACACCCGCTGACG
CGCCCTGACGGGCTTGTCTGCTCCCGGCATCCGCTTACAGACAAGCTGTGACCGTCTCCGGGAGCTGCAT
GTGTCAGAGGTTTTCACCGTCATCACCGAAACGCGCGAGGCAGCTGCGGTAAAGCTCATCAGCGTGGTCG
TGAAGCGATTCACAGATGTCTGCCTGTTCATCCGCGTCCAGCTCGTTGAGTTTCTCCAGAAGCGTTAATG
TCTGGCTTCTGATAAAGCGGGCCATGTTAAGGGCGGTTTTTTCCTGTTTGGTCACTGATGCCTCCGTGTA
AGGGGGATTTCTGTTCATGGGGGTAATGATACCGATGAAACGAGAGAGGATGCTCACGATACGGGTTACT
GATGATGAACATGCCCGGTTACTGGAACGTTGTGAGGGTAAACAACTGGCGGTATGGATGCGGCGGGACC
AGAGAAAAATCACTCAGGGTCAATGCCAGCGCTTCGTTAATACAGATGTAGGTGTTCCACAGGGTAGCCA
GCAGCATCCTGCGATGCAGATCCGGAACATAATGGTGCAGGGCGCTGACTTCCGCGTTTCCAGACTTTAC
GAAACACGGAAACCGAAGACCATTCATGTTGTTGCTCAGGTCGCAGACGTTTTGCAGCAGCAGTCGCTTC
ACGTTCGCTCGCGTATCGGTGATTCATTCTGCTAACCAGTAAGGCAACCCCGCCAGCCTAGCCGGGTCCT
CAACGACAGGAGCACGATCATGCGCACCCGTGGGGCCGCCATGCCGGCGATAATGGCCTGCTTCTCGCCG
AAACGTTTGGTGGCGGGACCAGTGACGAAGGCTTGAGCGAGGGCGTGCAAGATTCCGAATACCGCAAGCG
ACAGGCCGATCATCGTCGCGCTCCAGCGAAAGCGGTCCTCGCCGAAAATGACCCAGAGCGCTGCCGGCAC
CTGTCCTACGAGTTGCATGATAAAGAAGACAGTCATAAGTGCGGCGACGATAGTCATGCCCCGCGCCCAC
CGGAAGGAGCTGACTGGGTTGAAGGCTCTCAAGGGCATCGGTCGAGATCCCGGTGCCTAATGAGTGAGCT
AACTTACATTAATTGCGTTGCGCTCACTGCCCGCTTTCCAGTCGGGAAACCTGTCGTGCCAGCTGCATTA
ATGAATCGGCCAACGCGCGGGGAGAGGCGGTTTGCGTATTGGGCGCCAGGGTGGTTTTTCTTTTCACCAG
TGAGACGGGCAACAGCTGATTGCCCTTCACCGCCTGGCCCTGAGAGAGTTGCAGCAAGCGGTCCACGCTG
GTTTGCCCCAGCAGGCGAAAATCCTGTTTGATGGTGGTTAACGGCGGGATATAACATGAGCTGTCTTCGG
TATCGTCGTATCCCACTACCGAGATATCCGCACCAACGCGCAGCCCGGACTCGGTAATGGCGCGCATTGC
GCCCAGCGCCATCTGATCGTTGGCAACCAGCATCGCAGTGGGAACGATGCCCTCATTCAGCATTTGCATG
GTTTGTTGAAAACCGGACATGGCACTCCAGTCGCCTTCCCGTTCCGCTATCGGCTGAATTTGATTGCGAG
TGAGATATTTATGCCAGCCAGCCAGACGCAGACGCGCCGAGACAGAACTTAATGGGCCCGCTAACAGCGC
GATTTGCTGGTGACCCAATGCGACCAGATGCTCCACGCCCAGTCGCGTACCGTCTTCATGGGAGAAAATA
ATACTGTTGATGGGTGTCTGGTCAGAGACATCAAGAAATAACGCCGGAACATTAGTGCAGGCAGCTTCCA
CAGCAATGGCATCCTGGTCATCCAGCGGATAGTTAATGATCAGCCCACTGACGCGTTGCGCGAGAAGATT
GTGCACCGCCGCTTTACAGGCTTCGACGCCGCTTCGTTCTACCATCGACACCACCACGCTGGCACCCAGT
TGATCGGCGCGAGATTTAATCGCCGCGACAATTTGCGACGGCGCGTGCAGGGCCAGACTGGAGGTGGCAA
CGCCAATCAGCAACGACTGTTTGCCCGCCAGTTGTTGTGCCACGCGGTTGGGAATGTAATTCAGCTCCGC
CATCGCCGCTTCCACTTTTTCCCGCGTTTTCGCAGAAACGTGGCTGGCCTGGTTCACCACGCGGGAAACG
GTCTGATAAGAGACACCGGCATACTCTGCGACATCGTATAACGTTACTGGTTTCACATTCACCACCCTGA
ATTGACTCTCTTCCGGGCGCTATCATGCCATACCGCGAAAGGTTTTGCGCCATTCGATGGTGTCCGGGAT
CTCGACGCTCTCCCTTATGCGACTCCTGCATTAGGAAGCAGCCCAGTAGTAGGTTGAGGCCGTTGAGCAC
CGCCGCCGCAAGGAATGGTGCATGCAAGGAGATGGCGCCCAACAGTCCCCCGGCCACGGGGCCTGCCACC
ATACCCACGCCGAAACAAGCGCTCATGAGCCCGAAGTGGCGAGCCCGATCTTCCCCATCGGTGATGTCGG
CGATATAGGCGCCAGCAACCGCACCTGTGGCGCCGGTGATGCCGGCCACGATGCGTCCGGCGTAGAGGAT
CGAGATCTCGATCCCGCGAAATTAATACGACTCACTATAGGGGAATTGTGAGCGGATAACAATTCCCCTC
TAGAAATAATTTTGTTTAACTTTAAGAAGGAGATATACCATGGGCAGCAGCCATCATCATCATCATCACA
GCAGCGGCCTGGTGCCGCGCGGCAGCCATATGGCTAGCATGACTGGTGGACAGCAAATGGGTCGCGGATC
CATGAGCTCACTGGCTCCGTGGCGTACGACGAGCTGGAGTCCGCTGGGCTCTCCGCCAAGTTTAGAGGAT
GCTTTGCGTCTTGCGCGCACAACTCGCGCATTCGCAGTCCGCCGCGATGGTGAAGGTCGCGCATTGGTTA
CCTACCTGTATGGCACTCCCGAGCTGTTCTCCCTGCCGGGCGCGCGTGAATTGCGTGGTATCGTGTATCG
CGAGGAGGATGGCACCGTGCTGAGCCGTCCGTTTCACAAATTCTTCAACTTTGGAGAACCGTTAGCTCCG
GGTGAAGAGGCCTTTAAAGCATTTCGCGATTCGATGGTGCCCCTGTTTGTCGCCGAGAAAGTGGATGGCT
ACCTGGCACAAGCGTACCTGGATGGTGGGGAGTTGCGTTTTGCCTCTCGGCATAGCCTTAATCCGCCACT
TGTGGGTGCGTTGCTGCGCAAAGCCGTCGATGAAGAAGCGATGGCGCGTCTGGGAAAACTCTTAGCTGCG
GAAGGCGGGCGTTGGACGGCCCTGTTAGAAGTGGTTGATCCGGAAGCGCCGGTCATGGTACCGTATCAGG
AACCAGGCGTGTATCTGCTGGCCCTCCGTTCGATTGGTGAAGGGCACTATCTTCTGCCTGGGGTACATTT
CCCGCTGCCTGAAGCCCTGCGTTACGTTCGGTGGGAACCACGCATGGACTTTGACCCTCATCGCTTTCGC
GGTGAAATTCGCGACCTCCAAGGCGTAGAGGGCTACGTGGTTACCGATGGTGCGGAGTTTGTCAAGTTCA
AAACCGGCTGGGCGTTTCGGTTAGCGCGCTTCCTGATGGACCCCGAAGGGGTGTTCCTGGAAGCCTATGC
GGAAGATCGGCTGGACGACCTGGTGGGTGCCTTGGCGGGCCGCGAGGACCTCCTGCGTGCGGTTGCGCGT
GCGCAGGATTACCTGGCAGGACTCTATGGTGAAGCAGTTGGAGCTGGCGATGCCTTACGCCGTATGGGCC
TTCCGCGCAAGGAAGCATGGGCGCGTGTACAGGAAGAGGCCGGTCGTTGGGGCGGCTTTGCCCCTGCGTA
TGCTCGCGCAGCAATGGCCGCATATGAAGGCGGCGAAGCCCGCGAAGCGTTTCTGGTCGAACTGCGCAAA
CGCTCCGCTCGTAAAGCTCTGGAAGCTCTGCACTTGTTCCCACGCGTTGGTGGGGAATTACGCGGTGAAT
TCTGGAGCCATCCGCAGTTTGAAAAATAACAAAGCCCGAAAGGAAGCTGAGTTGGCTGCTGCCACCGCTG
AGCAATAACTAGCATAACCCCTTGGGGCCTCTAAACGGGTCTTGAGGGGTTTTTTGCTGAAAGGAGGAAC
TATATCCGGAT
