Features (pLannotate 1.2.2; 20 found; start..end, strand, type, name):
    961..1038    -  promoter       lacI promoter: lacI
   1046..1325    -  CDS            TcR (fragment): tetracycline efflux protein; tet; confers resistance to tetracycline
   1347..1365    +  promoter       T7 promoter: promoter for bacteriophage T7 RNA polymerase
   1366..1390    +  protein_bind   lac operator: The lac repressor binds to the lac operator to inhibit transcription in E. coli. This inhibition can be relieved by adding lactose or isopropyl-β-D-thiogalactopyranoside (IPTG). lac repressor encoded by lacI
   1405..1427    +  RBS            RBS: efficient ribosome binding site from bacteriophage T7 gene 10 (Olins and Rangwala, 1989)
   1446..1462    +  CDS            capTEV™ (fragment): composite tag for in vivo biotinylation, TEV protease cleavage, and 6xHis tagging
   1473..1490    +  CDS            thrombin site: thrombin recognition and cleavage site
   1494..1526    +  CDS            T7 tag (gene 10 leader): leader peptide from bacteriophage T7 gene 10 promotes efficient translation in E. coli
   2751..2795    +  CDS            SET1 (fragment): solubility-enhancement tag derived from T7 phage gene 10B
   2803..2850    +  terminator     T7 terminator: transcription terminator for bacteriophage T7 RNA polymerase
   2887..3315    +  rep_origin     f1 ori (sequence partly withheld): f1 bacteriophage origin of replication; arrow indicates direction of (+) strand synthesis
   3368..3425    +  promoter       AmpR promoter (fragment): bla
   3434..4249    -  CDS            KanR: aminoglycoside phosphotransferase; aph(3')-Ia; confers resistance to kanamycin in bacteria or G418 (Geneticin®) in eukaryotes
   4371..4959    +  rep_origin     ori: high-copy-number ColE1/pMB1/pBR322/pUC origin of replication
   5145..5284    -  misc_feature   bom: basis of mobility region from pBR322
   5386..5577    -  CDS            rop: Rop protein, which maintains plasmids at low copy number; rop
   5594..5974    +  CDS            YPB1_ECOLX: Protein predicted: Swiss-Prot protein existence level 4. From Escherichia coli.
   6046..6337    -  CDS            TcR (fragment): tetracycline efflux protein; tet; confers resistance to tetracycline
   6352..6373    -  protein_bind   CAP binding site: CAP binding activates transcription in the presence of cAMP. E. coli catabolite activator protein
   6386..960     -  CDS            lacI (across the origin): lac repressor; lacI; The lac repressor binds to the lac operator to inhibit transcription in E. coli. This inhibition can be relieved by adding lactose or isopropyl-β-D-thiogalactopyranoside (IPTG).
>Addgene plasmid #159350 | pET28a-TS2126 RnlA-Strep | addgene full sequence | sequence record 324518 | Addgene NGS Result
GGGCAACAGCTGATTGCCCTTCACCGCCTGGCCCTGAGAGAGTTGCAGCAAGCGGTCCACGCTGGTTTGC
CCCAGCAGGCGAAAATCCTGTTTGATGGTGGTTAACGGCGGGATATAACATGAGCTGTCTTCGGTATCGT
CGTATCCCACTACCGAGATATCCGCACCAACGCGCAGCCCGGACTCGGTAATGGCGCGCATTGCGCCCAG
CGCCATCTGATCGTTGGCAACCAGCATCGCAGTGGGAACGATGCCCTCATTCAGCATTTGCATGGTTTGT
TGAAAACCGGACATGGCACTCCAGTCGCCTTCCCGTTCCGCTATCGGCTGAATTTGATTGCGAGTGAGAT
ATTTATGCCAGCCAGCCAGACGCAGACGCGCCGAGACAGAACTTAATGGGCCCGCTAACAGCGCGATTTG
CTGGTGACCCAATGCGACCAGATGCTCCACGCCCAGTCGCGTACCGTCTTCATGGGAGAAAATAATACTG
TTGATGGGTGTCTGGTCAGAGACATCAAGAAATAACGCCGGAACATTAGTGCAGGCAGCTTCCACAGCAA
TGGCATCCTGGTCATCCAGCGGATAGTTAATGATCAGCCCACTGACGCGTTGCGCGAGAAGATTGTGCAC
CGCCGCTTTACAGGCTTCGACGCCGCTTCGTTCTACCATCGACACCACCACGCTGGCACCCAGTTGATCG
GCGCGAGATTTAATCGCCGCGACAATTTGCGACGGCGCGTGCAGGGCCAGACTGGAGGTGGCAACGCCAA
TCAGCAACGACTGTTTGCCCGCCAGTTGTTGTGCCACGCGGTTGGGAATGTAATTCAGCTCCGCCATCGC
CGCTTCCACTTTTTCCCGCGTTTTCGCAGAAACGTGGCTGGCCTGGTTCACCACGCGGGAAACGGTCTGA
TAAGAGACACCGGCATACTCTGCGACATCGTATAACGTTACTGGTTTCACATTCACCACCCTGAATTGAC
TCTCTTCCGGGCGCTATCATGCCATACCGCGAAAGGTTTTGCGCCATTCGATGGTGTCCGGGATCTCGAC
GCTCTCCCTTATGCGACTCCTGCATTAGGAAGCAGCCCAGTAGTAGGTTGAGGCCGTTGAGCACCGCCGC
CGCAAGGAATGGTGCATGCAAGGAGATGGCGCCCAACAGTCCCCCGGCCACGGGGCCTGCCACCATACCC
ACGCCGAAACAAGCGCTCATGAGCCCGAAGTGGCGAGCCCGATCTTCCCCATCGGTGATGTCGGCGATAT
AGGCGCCAGCAACCGCACCTGTGGCGCCGGTGATGCCGGCCACGATGCGTCCGGCGTAGAGGATCGAGAT
CTCGATCCCGCGAAATTAATACGACTCACTATAGGGGAATTGTGAGCGGATAACAATTCCCCTCTAGAAA
TAATTTTGTTTAACTTTAAGAAGGAGATATACCATGGGCAGCAGCCATCATCATCATCATCACAGCAGCG
GCCTGGTGCCGCGCGGCAGCCATATGGCTAGCATGACTGGTGGACAGCAAATGGGTCGCGGATCCATGAG
CTCACTGGCTCCGTGGCGTACGACGAGCTGGAGTCCGCTGGGCTCTCCGCCAAGTTTAGAGGATGCTTTG
CGTCTTGCGCGCACAACTCGCGCATTCGCAGTCCGCCGCGATGGTGAAGGTCGCGCATTGGTTACCTACC
TGTATGGCACTCCCGAGCTGTTCTCCCTGCCGGGCGCGCGTGAATTGCGTGGTATCGTGTATCGCGAGGA
GGATGGCACCGTGCTGAGCCGTCCGTTTCACAAATTCTTCAACTTTGGAGAACCGTTAGCTCCGGGTGAA
GAGGCCTTTAAAGCATTTCGCGATTCGATGGTGCCCCTGTTTGTCGCCGAGAAAGTGGATGGCTACCTGG
CACAAGCGTACCTGGATGGTGGGGAGTTGCGTTTTGCCTCTCGGCATAGCCTTAATCCGCCACTTGTGGG
TGCGTTGCTGCGCAAAGCCGTCGATGAAGAAGCGATGGCGCGTCTGGGAAAACTCTTAGCTGCGGAAGGC
GGGCGTTGGACGGCCCTGTTAGAAGTGGTTGATCCGGAAGCGCCGGTCATGGTACCGTATCAGGAACCAG
GCGTGTATCTGCTGGCCCTCCGTTCGATTGGTGAAGGGCACTATCTTCTGCCTGGGGTACATTTCCCGCT
GCCTGAAGCCCTGCGTTACGTTCGGTGGGAACCACGCATGGACTTTGACCCTCATCGCTTTCGCGGTGAA
ATTCGCGACCTCCAAGGCGTAGAGGGCTACGTGGTTACCGATGGTGCGGAGTTTGTCAAGTTCAAAACCG
GCTGGGCGTTTCGGTTAGCGCGCTTCCTGATGGACCCCGAAGGGGTGTTCCTGGAAGCCTATGCGGAAGA
TCGGCTGGACGACCTGGTGGGTGCCTTGGCGGGCCGCGAGGACCTCCTGCGTGCGGTTGCGCGTGCGCAG
GATTACCTGGCAGGACTCTATGGTGAAGCAGTTGGAGCTGGCGATGCCTTACGCCGTATGGGCCTTCCGC
GCAAGGAAGCATGGGCGCGTGTACAGGAAGAGGCCGGTCGTTGGGGCGGCTTTGCCCCTGCGTATGCTCG
CGCAGCAATGGCCGCATATGAAGGCGGCGAAGCCCGCGAAGCGTTTCTGGTCGAACTGCGCAAACGCTCC
GCTCGTAAAGCTCTGGAAGCTCTGCACTTGTTCCCACGCGTTGGTGGGGAATTACGCGGTGAATTCTGGA
GCCATCCGCAGTTTGAAAAATAACAAAGCCCGAAAGGAAGCTGAGTTGGCTGCTGCCACCGCTGAGCAAT
AACTAGCATAACCCCTTGGGGCCTCTAAACGGGTCTTGAGGGGTTTTTTGCTGAAAGGAGGAACTATATC
CGGATTGGCGAATGGG
[124 nt withheld, positions 2887-3010]
C
[91 nt withheld, positions 3012-3102]
A
[49 nt withheld, positions 3104-3152]
CCTTTGACGTTGGAGTCCACGTTCTTT
[37 nt withheld, positions 3180-3216]
ACCCTATCTCGGTCTATTCTTTTGATTTATAAGGGATTTTGCCGATTTCGGCCTATTGGTTAAAAAATGA
GCTGATTTAACAAAAATTTAACGCGAATTTTAACAAAATATTAACGCTTACAATTTAGGTGGCACTTTTC
GGGGAAATGTGCGCGGAACCCCTATTTGTTTATTTTTCTAAATACATTCAAATATGTATCCGCTCATGAA
TTAATTCTTAGAAAAACTCATCGAGCATCAAATGAAACTGCAATTTATTCATATCAGGATTATCAATACC
ATATTTTTGAAAAAGCCGTTTCTGTAATGAAGGAGAAAACTCACCGAGGCAGTTCCATAGGATGGCAAGA
TCCTGGTATCGGTCTGCGATTCCGACTCGTCCAACATCAATACAACCTATTAATTTCCCCTCGTCAAAAA
TAAGGTTATCAAGTGAGAAATCACCATGAGTGACGACTGAATCCGGTGAGAATGGCAAAAGTTTATGCAT
TTCTTTCCAGACTTGTTCAACAGGCCAGCCATTACGCTCGTCATCAAAATCACTCGCATCAACCAAACCG
TTATTCATTCGTGATTGCGCCTGAGCGAGACGAAATACGCGATCGCTGTTAAAAGGACAATTACAAACAG
GAATCGAATGCAACCGGCGCAGGAACACTGCCAGCGCATCAACAATATTTTCACCTGAATCAGGATATTC
TTCTAATACCTGGAATGCTGTTTTCCCGGGGATCGCAGTGGTGAGTAACCATGCATCATCAGGAGTACGG
ATAAAATGCTTGATGGTCGGAAGAGGCATAAATTCCGTCAGCCAGTTTAGTCTGACCATCTCATCTGTAA
CATCATTGGCAACGCTACCTTTGCCATGTTTCAGAAACAACTCTGGCGCATCGGGCTTCCCATACAATCG
ATAGATTGTCGCACCTGATTGCCCGACATTATCGCGAGCCCATTTATACCCATATAAATCAGCATCCATG
TTGGAATTTAATCGCGGCCTAGAGCAAGACGTTTCCCGTTGAATATGGCTCATAACACCCCTTGTATTAC
TGTTTATGTAAGCAGACAGTTTTATTGTTCATGACCAAAATCCCTTAACGTGAGTTTTCGTTCCACTGAG
CGTCAGACCCCGTAGAAAAGATCAAAGGATCTTCTTGAGATCCTTTTTTTCTGCGCGTAATCTGCTGCTT
GCAAACAAAAAAACCACCGCTACCAGCGGTGGTTTGTTTGCCGGATCAAGAGCTACCAACTCTTTTTCCG
AAGGTAACTGGCTTCAGCAGAGCGCAGATACCAAATACTGTCCTTCTAGTGTAGCCGTAGTTAGGCCACC
ACTTCAAGAACTCTGTAGCACCGCCTACATACCTCGCTCTGCTAATCCTGTTACCAGTGGCTGCTGCCAG
TGGCGATAAGTCGTGTCTTACCGGGTTGGACTCAAGACGATAGTTACCGGATAAGGCGCAGCGGTCGGGC
TGAACGGGGGGTTCGTGCACACAGCCCAGCTTGGAGCGAACGACCTACACCGAACTGAGATACCTACAGC
GTGAGCTATGAGAAAGCGCCACGCTTCCCGAAGGGAGAAAGGCGGACAGGTATCCGGTAAGCGGCAGGGT
CGGAACAGGAGAGCGCACGAGGGAGCTTCCAGGGGGAAACGCCTGGTATCTTTATAGTCCTGTCGGGTTT
CGCCACCTCTGACTTGAGCGTCGATTTTTGTGATGCTCGTCAGGGGGGCGGAGCCTATGGAAAAACGCCA
GCAACGCGGCCTTTTTACGGTTCCTGGCCTTTTGCTGGCCTTTTGCTCACATGTTCTTTCCTGCGTTATC
CCCTGATTCTGTGGATAACCGTATTACCGCCTTTGAGTGAGCTGATACCGCTCGCCGCAGCCGAACGACC
GAGCGCAGCGAGTCAGTGAGCGAGGAAGCGGAAGAGCGCCTGATGCGGTATTTTCTCCTTACGCATCTGT
GCGGTATTTCACACCGCAATGGTGCACTCTCAGTACAATCTGCTCTGATGCCGCATAGTTAAGCCAGTAT
ACACTCCGCTATCGCTACGTGACTGGGTCATGGCTGCGCCCCGACACCCGCCAACACCCGCTGACGCGCC
CTGACGGGCTTGTCTGCTCCCGGCATCCGCTTACAGACAAGCTGTGACCGTCTCCGGGAGCTGCATGTGT
CAGAGGTTTTCACCGTCATCACCGAAACGCGCGAGGCAGCTGCGGTAAAGCTCATCAGCGTGGTCGTGAA
GCGATTCACAGATGTCTGCCTGTTCATCCGCGTCCAGCTCGTTGAGTTTCTCCAGAAGCGTTAATGTCTG
GCTTCTGATAAAGCGGGCCATGTTAAGGGCGGTTTTTTCCTGTTTGGTCACTGATGCCTCCGTGTAAGGG
GGATTTCTGTTCATGGGGGTAATGATACCGATGAAACGAGAGAGGATGCTCACGATACGGGTTACTGATG
ATGAACATGCCCGGTTACTGGAACGTTGTGAGGGTAAACAACTGGCGGTATGGATGCGGCGGGACCAGAG
AAAAATCACTCAGGGTCAATGCCAGCGCTTCGTTAATACAGATGTAGGTGTTCCACAGGGTAGCCAGCAG
CATCCTGCGATGCAGATCCGGAACATAATGGTGCAGGGCGCTGACTTCCGCGTTTCCAGACTTTACGAAA
CACGGAAACCGAAGACCATTCATGTTGTTGCTCAGGTCGCAGACGTTTTGCAGCAGCAGTCGCTTCACGT
TCGCTCGCGTATCGGTGATTCATTCTGCTAACCAGTAAGGCAACCCCGCCAGCCTAGCCGGGTCCTCAAC
GACAGGAGCACGATCATGCGCACCCGTGGGGCCGCCATGCCGGCGATAATGGCCTGCTTCTCGCCGAAAC
GTTTGGTGGCGGGACCAGTGACGAAGGCTTGAGCGAGGGCGTGCAAGATTCCGAATACCGCAAGCGACAG
GCCGATCATCGTCGCGCTCCAGCGAAAGCGGTCCTCGCCGAAAATGACCCAGAGCGCTGCCGGCACCTGT
CCTACGAGTTGCATGATAAAGAAGACAGTCATAAGTGCGGCGACGATAGTCATGCCCCGCGCCCACCGGA
AGGAGCTGACTGGGTTGAAGGCTCTCAAGGGCATCGGTCGAGATCCCGGTGCCTAATGAGTGAGCTAACT
TACATTAATTGCGTTGCGCTCACTGCCCGCTTTCCAGTCGGGAAACCTGTCGTGCCAGCTGCATTAATGA
ATCGGCCAACGCGCGGGGAGAGGCGGTTTGCGTATTGGGCGCCAGGGTGGTTTTTCTTTTCACCAGTGAG
AC
